Addgene plasmid #91334: pHH0103_ARHGEF16-1/1
Purpose: Protein expression and purification of human SH3 domain construct ARHGEF16-1/1
Depositing lab: Sachdev Sidhu. Depositing organization: University of Toronto. Publication: Comprehensive Analysis of the Human SH3 Domain Family Reveals a Wide Variety of Non-canonical Specificities. Teyra J, Huang H, Jain S, Guan X, Dong A, Liu Y, Tempel W, Min J, Tong Y, Kim PM, Bader GD, Sidhu SS. Structure. 2017 Oct 3;25(10):1598-1610.e3. doi: 10.1016/j.str.2017.07.017. Epub 2017 Sep 7. PubMed 28890361.
Backbone
  Vector backbone: pHH0103
  Vector type: Bacterial Expression
Growth in bacteria
  Bacterial resistance: Ampicillin, 100 μg/mL
  Growth temperature: 37°C
  Growth strain: DH5alpha
  Copy number: Low Copy
Gene/Insert
  Gene/Insert name: ARHGEF16-1/1
  Species: H. sapiens (human)
  Insert size (bp): 224
  Entrez Gene: ARHGEF16 (a.k.a. RP11-168F9.1, GEF16, NBR)
  Cloning method: Restriction Enzyme; 5′ cloning site Sfi1 (unknown if destroyed); 3′ cloning site Not1 (unknown if destroyed)
Terms and licenses: Academic/Nonprofit Terms; Industry Terms: Not Available to Industry
How to cite: pHH0103_ARHGEF16-1/1 was a gift from Sachdev Sidhu (Addgene plasmid # 91334 ; http://n2t.net/addgene:91334 ; RRID:Addgene_91334)
