[The description below was written by a language model from this plasmid's Addgene catalogue record and pLannotate feature annotations shown in this document.]
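Description:
pHH0103_ARHGEF16-1/1 is a bacterial expression plasmid of about 6.9 kb, built on the pHH0103 backbone, for producing and purifying a human SH3 domain from ARHGEF16, a guanine-nucleotide exchange factor for RHOG. The name suggests it is the only SH3 domain in that protein. The insert is recorded as 224 bp and was cloned between SfiI and NotI sites; the annotation matches 189 bp of it to ARHGEF16. The plasmid replicates in E. coli from a ColE1/pBR322-type origin, with the pBR322 bom region present, and is selected with ampicillin through the bla gene and its own promoter. The catalogue lists it as low copy. The rop gene is annotated only as two fragments flanking an f1 phage origin, which appears to have been inserted into it.

Expression is driven by the tac promoter followed by a lac operator. The plasmid also carries lacI under the lacIq promoter, so transcription is repressed until IPTG is added. The open reading frame begins with a 6xHis tag, followed by Schistosoma japonicum glutathione S-transferase and then the ARHGEF16 SH3 fragment. The resulting His-GST fusion can be captured on either nickel or glutathione resin.

An fd phage terminator lies directly downstream of the insert. After it come two fragments of M13 gene III, a tetracycline-resistance fragment and the f1 origin. These elements suggest the backbone derives from a phagemid display vector, although the record does not state this. Because the gene III fragments sit after the terminator, they do not appear to be part of the expressed product. The construct belongs to a collection used for a family-wide analysis of human SH3 domain binding specificities.
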