Features (pLannotate 1.2.2; 21 found; start..end, strand, type, name):
     49..126     +  promoter       lacIq promoter: lacI (mutant); In the lacIq allele, a single base change in the promoter boosts expression of the lacI gene about 10-fold.
    127..1209    +  CDS            lacI: lac repressor; lacI; The lac repressor binds to the lac operator to inhibit transcription in E. coli. This inhibition can be relieved by adding lactose or isopropyl-β-D-thiogalactopyranoside (IPTG).
   1222..1243    +  protein_bind   CAP binding site: CAP binding activates transcription in the presence of cAMP. E. coli catabolite activator protein
   1262..1279    +  promoter       tet promoter (fragment): E. coli promoter for tetracycline efflux protein gene
   1452..1480    +  promoter       tac promoter: strong E. coli promoter; hybrid between the trp and lac UV5 promoters
   1488..1504    +  protein_bind   lac operator: The lac repressor binds to the lac operator to inhibit transcription in E. coli. This inhibition can be relieved by adding lactose or isopropyl-β-D-thiogalactopyranoside (IPTG). lac repressor encoded by lacI
   1589..1606    +  CDS            6xHis: 6xHis affinity tag
   1622..2275    +  CDS            GST26_SCHJA: Experimental evidence at protein level: Swiss-Prot protein existence level 1. GST isoenzymes appear to play a central role in the parasite detoxification system. Other functions are also suspected including a role in increasing the solubility of haematin in the parasite gut. From Schistosoma japonicum (Blood fluke).
   2360..2548    +  CDS            ARHGEF16 (fragment): ARHGG_HUMAN - Also known as EPHEXIN4, NBR. Experimental evidence at protein level: Swiss-Prot protein existence level 1. Guanyl-nucleotide exchange factor of the RHOG GTPase stimulating the exchange of RHOG-associated GDP for GTP. May play a role in chemotactic cell migration by mediating the activation of RAC1 by EPHA2. May also activate CDC42 and mediate activation of CDC42 by the viral protein HPV16 E6. From Homo sapiens (Human).
   2561..2608    +  terminator     fd terminator (sequence withheld): central terminator from bacteriophage fd (Otsuka and Kunisawa, 1982)
   2613..2825    +  CDS            M13 gene III (fragment) (sequence partly withheld): pIII; III; minor coat protein
   2840..3310    +  CDS            M13 gene III (fragment) (sequence partly withheld): pIII; III; minor coat protein
   3332..3402    +  CDS            TcR (fragment): tetracycline efflux protein; tet; confers resistance to tetracycline
   3644..4024    -  CDS            YPB1_ECOLX: Protein predicted: Swiss-Prot protein existence level 4. From Escherichia coli.
   4041..4192    +  CDS            rop (fragment): Rop protein, which maintains plasmids at low copy number; rop
   4228..4656    -  rep_origin     f1 ori (sequence partly withheld): f1 bacteriophage origin of replication; arrow indicates direction of (+) strand synthesis
   4665..4704    +  CDS            rop (fragment): Rop protein, which maintains plasmids at low copy number; rop
   4806..4946    +  misc_feature   bom: basis of mobility region from pBR322
   5132..5719    -  rep_origin     ori: high-copy-number ColE1/pMB1/pBR322/pUC origin of replication
   5893..6750    -  CDS            bla: BLAT_ECOLX - Experimental evidence at protein level: Swiss-Prot protein existence level 1. TEM-type are the most prevalent beta-lactamases in enterobacteria; they hydrolyze the beta-lactam bond in susceptible beta-lactam antibiotics, thus conferring resistance to penicillins and cephalosporins. TEM-3 and TEM-4 are capable of hydrolyzing cefotaxime and ceftazidime. TEM-5 is capable of hydrolyzing ceftazidime. TEM-6 is capable of hydrolyzing ceftazidime and aztreonam. TEM-8/CAZ-2, TEM- 16/CAZ-7 and TEM-24/CAZ-6 are markedly active against ceftazidime. IRT- 4 shows resistance to beta-lactamase in
   6751..6855    -  promoter       AmpR promoter: bla
>Addgene plasmid #91334 | pHH0103_ARHGEF16-1/1 | addgene full sequence | sequence record 191821 | Addgene NGS Result
CTATAAAAATAGGCGTATCACGAGGCCCTTTCGTCTTCAAGAATTCCCGACACCATCGAATGGTGCAAAA
CCTTTCGCGGTATGGCATGATAGCGCCCGGAAGAGAGTCAATTCAGGGTGGTGAATGTGAAACCAGTAAC
GTTATACGATGTCGCAGAGTATGCCGGTGTCTCTTATCAGACCGTTTCCCGCGTGGTGAACCAGGCCAGC
CACGTTTCTGCGAAAACGCGGGAAAAAGTGGAAGCGGCGATGGCGGAGCTGAATTACATTCCCAACCGCG
TGGCACAACAACTGGCGGGCAAACAGTCGTTGCTGATTGGCGTTGCCACCTCCAGTCTGGCCCTGCACGC
GCCGTCGCAAATTGTCGCGGCGATTAAATCTCGCGCCGATCAACTGGGTGCCAGCGTGGTGGTGTCGATG
GTAGAACGAAGCGGCGTCGAAGCCTGTAAAGCGGCGGTGCACAATCTTCTCGCGCAACGCGTCAGTGGGC
TGATCATTAACTATCCGCTGGATGACCAGGATGCCATTGCTGTGGAAGCTGCCTGCACTAATGTTCCGGC
GTTATTTCTTGATGTCTCTGACCAGACACCCATCAACAGTATTATTTTCTCCCATGAAGACGGTACGCGA
CTGGGCGTGGAGCATCTGGTCGCATTGGGTCACCAGCAAATCGCGCTGTTAGCGGGCCCATTAAGTTCTG
TCTCGGCGCGTCTGCGTCTGGCTGGCTGGCATAAATATCTCACTCGCAATCAAATTCAGCCGATAGCGGA
ACGGGAAGGCGACTGGAGTGCCATGTCCGGTTTTCAACAAACCATGCAAATGCTGAATGAGGGCATCGTT
CCCACTGCGATGCTGGTTGCCAACGATCAGATGGCGCTGGGCGCAATGCGCGCCATTACCGAGTCCGGGC
TGCGCGTTGGTGCGGATATCTCGGTAGTGGGATACGACGATACCGAAGACAGCTCATGTTATATCCCGCC
GTTAACCACCATCAAACAGGATTTTCGCCTGCTGGGGCAAACCAGCGTGGACCGCTTGCTGCAACTCTCT
CAGGGCCAGGCGGTGAAGGGCAATCAGCTGTTGCCCGTCTCACTGGTGAAAAGAAAAACCACCCTGGCGC
CCAATACGCAAACCGCCTCTCCCCGCGCGTTGGCCGATTCATTAATGCAGCTGGCACGACAGGTTTCCCG
ACTGGAAAGCGGGCAGTGAGCGCAACGCAATTAATGTAAGTTAGCTCACTCATTAGGCACAATTCTCATG
TTTGACAGCTTATCATCGACTGCACGGTGCACCAATGCTTCTGGCGTCAGGCAGCCATCGGAAGCTGTGG
TATGGCTGTGCAGGTCGTAAATCACTGCATAATTCGTGTCGCTCAAGGCGCACTCCCGTTCTGGATAATG
TTTTTTGCGCCGACATCATAACGGTTCTGGCAAATATTCTGAAATGAGCTGTTGACAATTAATCATCGGC
TCGTATAATGTGTGGAATTGTGAGCGGATAACAATTTCACACAGGAAACAGCCAGTCCGTTTAGGTGTTT
TCACGAGCACTTCACCAACAAGGACCATAGATTATGAAAATCGAAGAACACCATCACCATCACCATTCCA
GCGGTAAGCTTATGTCCCCTATACTAGGTTATTGGAAAATTAAGGGCCTTGTGCAACCCACTCGACTTCT
TTTGGAATATCTTGAAGAAAAATATGAAGAGCATTTGTATGAGCGCGATGAAGGTGATAAATGGCGAAAC
AAAAAGTTTGAATTGGGTTTGGAGTTTCCCAATCTTCCTTATTATATTGATGGTGATGTTAAATTAACAC
AGTCTATGGCCATCATACGTTATATAGCTGACAAGCACAACATGTTGGGTGGTTGTCCAAAAGAGCGTGC
AGAGATTTCAATGCTTGAAGGAGCGGTTTTGGATATTAGATACGGTGTTTCGAGAATTGCATATAGTAAA
GACTTTGAAACTCTCAAAGTTGATTTTCTTAGCAAGCTACCTGAAATGCTGAAAATGTTCGAAGATCGTT
TATGTCATAAAACATATTTAAATGGTGATCATGTAACCCATCCTGACTTCATGTTGTATGACGCTCTTGA
TGTTGTTTTATACATGGACCCAATGTGCCTGGATGCGTTCCCAAAATTAGTTTGTTTTAAAAAACGTATT
GAAGCTATCCCACAAATTGATAAGTACTTGAAATCCAGCAAGTATATAGCATGGCCTTTGCAGGGCTGGC
AAGCCACGTTTGGTGGTGGCGACCATCCTCCAAAATCGGATCTGGAAGTTCTGTTCCAGGGGCCCCTGTC
CAGCGGTCTGGTTCCGCGTGGTTCCGGTACCGCGGCCCAGCCGGCCATGGCCCAGGGCGCGCTGCCACAG
GTCGAAATCACCAAAGCCTTCTTTGCCAAACAGGCCGATGAAGTTACCTTACAGCAAGCAGATGTTGTTC
TGGTTCTGCAACAGGAAGATGGTTGGCTGTATGGTGAACGTCTGCGTGATGGTGAAACCGGTTGGTTTCC
GGAAGATTTTGCCCGTTTCATTACCGCGGCCGCATA
[142 nt withheld, positions 2557-2698]
C
[98 nt withheld, positions 2700-2797]
AGTTTGTACTGGTGACGAAACTCAGTGTCTAGCTAGAGTGGC
[149 nt withheld, positions 2840-2988]
T
[41 nt withheld, positions 2990-3030]
T
[62 nt withheld, positions 3032-3093]
A
[35 nt withheld, positions 3095-3129]
CCTCCCTCAATCGGTTGAATGTCGCCCTTTTGTCTTTGGCGCTGGTAAACCATATGAA
[86 nt withheld, positions 3188-3273]
T
[54 nt withheld, positions 3275-3328]
CTAGCGCCGCCCTATACCTTGTCTGCCTCCCCGCGTTGCGTCGCGGTGCATGGAGCCGGGCCACCTCGAC
CTGAATGGAAGCCGGCGGCACCTCGCTAACGGATTCACCACTCCAAGAATTGGAGCCAATCAATTCTTGC
GGAGAACTGTGAATGCGCAAACCAACCCTTGGCAGAACATATCCATCGCGTCCGCCATCTCCAGCAGCCG
CACGCGGCGCATCTCGGGCAGCGTTGGGTCCTGGCCACGGGTGCGCATGATCGTGCTCCTGTCGTTGAGG
ACCCGGCTAGGCTGGCGGGGTTGCCTTACTGGTTAGCAGAATGAATCACCGATACGCGAGCGAACGTGAA
GCGACTGCTGCTGCAAAACGTCTGCGACCTGAGCAACAACATGAATGGTCTTCGGTTTCCGTGTTTCGTA
AAGTCTGGAAACGCGGAAGTCAGCGCCCTGCACCATTATGTTCCGGATCTGCATCGCAGGATGCTGCTGG
CTACCCTGTGGAACACCTACATCTGTATTAACGAAGCGCTGGCATTGACCCTGAGTGATTTTTCTCTGGT
CCCGCCGCATCCATACCGCCAGTTGTTTACCCTCACAACGTTCCAGTAACCGGGCATGTTCATCATCAGT
AACCCGTATCGTGAGCATCCTCTCTCGTTTCATCGGTATCATTACCCCCATGAACAGAAATCCCCCTTAC
ACGGAGGCATCAGTGACCAAACAGGAAAAAACCGCCCTTAACATGGCCCGCTTTATCAGAAGCCAGACAT
TAACGCTTCTGGAGAAACTCAACGAGCTGGACGCGGATGAACAGGCAGACATCTGTGAATCGCTTCACGA
CCACGCTGATGAGCTTTACCGCAGGATCCGCGAAATTGTAAGCGTTAATATTTTGTTAAAATTCGCGTTA
AATTTTTGTTAAATCAGCTCATTTTTTAACCAATAGGCCGAAATCGGCAAAATCCCTTATAAATCAAAAG
AATAGACCGAGATAGGGT
[37 nt withheld, positions 4327-4363]
AAAGAACGTGGACTCCAACGTCAAAGG
[49 nt withheld, positions 4391-4439]
T
[91 nt withheld, positions 4441-4531]
G
[124 nt withheld, positions 4533-4656]
CGCGGATCCTGCCTCGCGCGTTTCGGTGATGACGGTGAAAACCTCTGACACATGCAGCTCCCGGAGACGG
TCACAGCTTGTCTGTAAGCGGATGCCGGGAGCAGACAAGCCCGTCAGGGCGCGTCAGCGGGTGTTGGCGG
GTGTCGGGGCGCAGCCATGACCCAGTCACGTAGCGATAGCGGAGTGTATACTGGCTTAACTATGCGGCAT
CAGAGCAGATTGTACTGAGAGTGCACCATATGCGGTGTGAAATACCGCACAGATGCGTAAGGAGAAAATA
CCGCATCAGGCGCTCTTCCGCTTCCTCGCTCACTGACTCGCTGCGCTCGGTCGTTCGGCTGCGGCGAGCG
GTATCAGCTCACTCAAAGGCGGTAATACGGTTATCCACAGAATCAGGGGATAACGCAGGAAAGAACATGT
GAGCAAAAGGCCAGCAAAAGGCCAGGAACCGTAAAAAGGCCGCGTTGCTGGCGTTTTTCCATAGGCTCCG
CCCCCCTGACGAGCATCACAAAAATCGACGCTCAAGTCAGAGGTGGCGAAACCCGACAGGACTATAAAGA
TACCAGGGTTTCCCCCTGGAAGCTCCCTCGTGCGCTCTCCTGTTCCGACCCTGCCGCTTACCGGATACCT
GTCCGCCTTTCTCCCTTCGGGAAGCGTGGCGCTTTCTCATAGCTCACGCTGTAGGTATCTCAGTTCGGTG
TAGGTCGTTCGCTCCAAGCTGGGCTGTGTGCACGAACCCCCCGTTCAGCCCGACCGCTGCGCCTTATCCG
GTAACTATCGTCTTGAGTCCAACCCGGTAAGACACGACTTATCGCCACTGGCAGCAGCCACTGGTAACAG
GATTAGCAGAGCGAGGTATGTAGGCGGTGCTACAGAGTTCTTGAAGTGGTGGCCTAACTACGGCTACACT
AGAAGGACAGTATTTGGTATCTGCGCTCTGCTGAAGCCAGTTACCTTCGGAAAAAGAGTTGGTAGCTCTT
GATCCGGCAAACAAACCACCGCTGGTAGCGGTGGTTTTTTTGTTTGCAAGCAGCAGATTACGCGCAGAAA
AAAAGGATCTCAAGAAGATCCTTTGATCTTTTCTACGGGGTCTGACGCTCAGTGGAACGAAAACTCACGT
TAAGGGATTTTGGTCATGAGATTATCAAAAAGGATCTTCACCTAGATCCTTTTAAATTAAAAATGAAGTT
TTAAATCAATCTAAAGTATATATGAGTAAACTTGGTCTGACAGTTACCAATGCTTAATCAGTGAGGCACC
TATCTCAGCGATCTGTCTATTTCGTTCATCCATAGTTGCCTGACTCCCCGTCGTGTAGATAACTACGATA
CGGGAGGGCTTACCATCTGGCCCCAGTGCTGCAATGATACCGCGAGACCCACGCTCACCGGCTCCAGATT
TATCAGCAATAAACCAGCCAGCCGGAAGGGCCGAGCGCAGAAGTGGTCCTGCAACTTTATCCGCCTCCAT
CCAGTCTATTAATTGTTGCCGGGAAGCTAGAGTAAGTAGTTCGCCAGTTAATAGTTTGCGCAACGTTGTT
GCCATTGCTGCAGGCATCGTGGTGTCACGCTCGTCGTTTGGTATGGCTTCATTCAGCTCCGGTTCCCAAC
GATCAAGGCGAGTTACATGATCCCCCATATTGTGCAAAAAAGCGGTTAGCTCCTTCGGTCCTCCGATCGT
TGTCAGAAGTAAGTTGGCCGCAGTGTTATCACTCATGGTTATGGCAGCACTGCATAATTCTCTTACTGTC
ATGCCATCCGTAAGATGCTTTTCTGTGACTGGTGAGTACTCAACCAAGTCATTCTGAGAATAGTGTATGC
GGCGACCGAGTTGCTCTTGCCCGGCGTCAACACGGGATAATACCGCGCCACATAGCAGAACTTTAAAAGT
GCTCATCATTGGAAAACGTTCTTCGGGGCGAAAACTCTCAAGGATCTTACCGCTGTTGAGATCCAGTTCG
ATGTAACCCACTCGTGCACCCAACTGATCTTCAGCATCTTTTACTTTCACCAGCGTTTCTGGGTGAGCAA
AAACAGGAAGGCAAAATGCCGCAAAAAAGGGAATAAGGGCGACACGGAAATGTTGAATACTCATACTCTT
CCTTTTTCAATATTATTGAAGCATTTATCAGGGTTATTGTCTCATGAGCGGATACATATTTGAATGTATT
TAGAAAAATAAACAAATAGGGGTTCCGCGCACATTTCCCCGAAAAGTGCCACCTGACGTCTAAGAAACCA
TTATTATCATGACATTAAC
