>Addgene plasmid #91334 | pHH0103_ARHGEF16-1/1 | depositor partial sequence | sequence record 175822 | insert sequence
GGTACCGAATTCGGATCCGCGCGCTGCCACAGGTCGAAATCACCAAAGCCTTCTTTGCCAAACAGGCCGA
TGAAGTTACCTTACAGCAAGCAGATGTTGTTCTGGTTCTGCAACAGGAAGATGGTTGGCTGTATGGTGAA
CGTCTGCGTGATGGTGAAACCGGTTGGTTTCCGGAAGATTTTGCCCGTTTCATTACCGCGGCCGCTAGCT
AAGTCGACGAGCTC
